>Addgene plasmid #66377 | GPR84-Tango | depositor partial sequence | sequence record 113367 | empty Tango
GACGGATCGGGAGATCTCCCGATCCCCTATGGTGCACTCTCAGTACAATCTGCTCTGATGCCGCATAGTT
AAGCCAGTATCTGCTCCCTGCTTGTGTGTTGGAGGTCGCTGAGTAGTGCGCGAGCAAAATTTAAGCTACA
ACAAGGCAAGGCTTGACCGACAATTGCATGAAGAATCTGCTTAGGGTTAGGCGTTTTGCGCTGCTTCGCG
ATGTACGGGCCAGATATACGCGTTGACATTGATTATTGACTAGTTATTAATAGTAATCAATTACGGGGTC
ATTAGTTCATAGCCCATATATGGAGTTCCGCGTTACATAACTTACGGTAAATGGCCCGCCTGGCTGACCG
CCCAACGACCCCCGCCCATTGACGTCAATAATGACGTATGTTCCCATAGTAACGCCAATAGGGACTTTCC
ATTGACGTCAATGGGTGGAGTATTTACGGTAAACTGCCCACTTGGCAGTACATCAAGTGTATCATATGCC
AAGTACGCCCCCTATTGACGTCAATGACGGTAAATGGCCCGCCTGGCATTATGCCCAGTACATGACCTTA
TGGGACTTTCCTACTTGGCAGTACATCTACGTATTAGTCATCGCTATTACCATGGTGATGCGGTTTTGGC
AGTACATCAATGGGCGTGGATAGCGGTTTGACTCACGGGGATTTCCAAGTCTCCACCCCATTGACGTCAA
TGGGAGTTTGTTTTGGCACCAAAATCAACGGGACTTTCCAAAATGTCGTAACAACTCCGCCCCATTGACG
CAAATGGGCGGTAGGCGTGTACGGTGGGAGGTCTATATAAGCAGAGCTCTCTGGCTAACTAGAGAACCCA
CTGCTTACTGGCTTATCGAAATTAATACGACTCACTATAGGGAGACCCAAGCTGGCTAGCGTTTAAACTT
AAGCTTGGTACCGAGCTCGGATCCACTAGTCCAGTGTGGTGGAATTCTGCAGATATCCAGCACAGTGGCG
GCCGCGCCACCATGAAGACGATCATCGCCCTGAGCTACATCTTCTGCCTGGTATTCGCCGACTACAAGGA
CGATGATGACGCCAGCATCGATACCGGTGGACGCACCCCACCCAGCCTGGGTCCCCAAGATGAGTCCTGC
ACCACCGCCAGCTCCTCCCTGGCCAAGGACACTTCATCGACCGGTGAGAACCTGTACTTCCAGCTAAGAT
TAGATAAAAGTAAAGTGATTAACAGCGCATTAGAGCTGCTTAATGAGGTCGGAATCGAAGGTTTAACAAC
CCGTAAACTCGCCCAGAAGCTAGGTGTAGAGCAGCCTACATTGTATTGGCATGTAAAAAATAAGCGGGCT
TTGCTCGACGCCTTAGCCATTGAGATGTTAGATAGGCACCATACTCACTTTTGCCCTTTAGAAGGGGAAA
GCTGGCAAGATTTTTTACGTAATAACGCTAAAAGTTTTAGATGTGCTTTACTAAGTCATCGCGATGGAGC
AAAAGTACATTTAGGTACACGGCCTACAGAAAAACAGTATGAAACTCTCGAAAATCAATTAGCCTTTTTA
TGCCAACAAGGTTTTTCACTAGAGAATGCATTATATGCACTCAGCGCTGTGGGGCATTTTACTTTAGGTT
GCGTATTGGAAGATCAAGAGCATCAAGTCGCTAAAGAAGAAAGGGAAACACCTACTACTGATAGTATGCC
GCCATTATTACGACAAGCTATCGAATTATTTGATCACCAAGGTGCAGAGCCAGCCTTCTTATTCGGCCTT
GAATTGATCATATGCGGATTAGAAAAACAACTTAAATGTGAAAGTGGGTCCGCGTACAGCCGCGCGCGTA
CGAAAAACAATTACGGGTCTACCATCGAGGGCCTGCTCGATCTCCCGGACGACGACGCCCCCGAAGAGGC
GGGGCTGGCGGCTCCGCGCCTGTCCTTTCTCCCCGCGGGACACACGCGCAGACTGTCGACGGCCCCCCCG
ACCGATGTCAGCCTGGGGGACGAGCTCCACTTAGACGGCGAGGACGTGGCGATGGCGCATGCCGACGCGC
TAGACGATTTCGATCTGGACATGTTGGGGGACGGGGATTCCCCGGGTCCGGGATTTACCCCCCACGACTC
CGCCCCCTACGGCGCTCTGGATATGGCCGACTTCGAGTTTGAGCAGATGTTTACCGATGCCCTTGGAATT
GACGAGTACGGTGGGTAGCTCGAGTCTAGAGGGCCCGTTTAAACCCGCTGATCAGCCTCGACTGTGCCTT
CTAGTTGCCAGCCATCTGTTGTTTGCCCCTCCCCCGTGCCTTCCTTGACCCTGGAAGGTGCCACTCCCAC
TGTCCTTTCCTAATAAAATGAGGAAATTGCATCGCATTGTCTGAGTAGGTGTCATTCTATTCTGGGGGGT
GGGGTGGGGCAGGACAGCAAGGGGGAGGATTGGGAAGACAATAGCAGGCATGCTGGGGATGCGGTGGGCT
CTATGGCTTCTGAGGCGGAAAGAACCAGCTGGGGCTCTAGGGGGTATCCCC
[124 nt withheld, positions 2502-2625]
C
[91 nt withheld, positions 2627-2717]
A
[49 nt withheld, positions 2719-2767]
CCTTTGACGTTGGAGTCCACGTTCTTT
[37 nt withheld, positions 2795-2831]
ACCCTATCTCGGTCTATTCTTTTGATTTATAAGGGATTTTGCCGATTTCGGCCTATTGGTTAAAAAATGA
GCTGATTTAACAAAAATTTAACGCGAATTAATTCTGTGGAATGTGTGTCAGTTAGGGTGTGGAAAGTCCC
CAGGCTCCCCAGCAGGCAGAAGTATGCAAAGCATGCATCTCAATTAGTCAGCAACCAGGTGTGGAAAGTC
CCCAGGCTCCCCAGCAGGCAGAAGTATGCAAAGCATGCATCTCAATTAGTCAGCAACCATAGTCCCGCCC
CTAACTCCGCCCATCCCGCCCCTAACTCCGCCCAGTTCCGCCCATTCTCCGCCCCATGGCTGACTAATTT
TTTTTATTTATGCAGAGGCCGAGGCCGCCTCTGCCTCTGAGCTATTCCAGAAGTAGTGAGGAGGCTTTTT
TGGAGGCCTAGGCTTTTGCAAAAAGCTCCCGGGAGCTTGTATATCCATTTTCGGATCTGATCAAGAGACA
GGATGAGGATCGTTTCGCATGATTGAACAAGATGGATTGCACGCAGGTTCTCCGGCCGCTTGGGTGGAGA
GGCTATTCGGCTATGACTGGGCACAACAGACAATCGGCTGCTCTGATGCCGCCGTGTTCCGGCTGTCAGC
GCAGGGGCGCCCGGTTCTTTTTGTCAAGACCGACCTGTCCGGTGCCCTGAATGAACTGCAGGACGAGGCA
GCGCGGCTATCGTGGCTGGCCACGACGGGCGTTCCTTGCGCAGCTGTGCTCGACGTTGTCACTGAAGCGG
GAAGGGACTGGCTGCTATTGGGCGAAGTGCCGGGGCAGGATCTCCTGTCATCTCACCTTGCTCCTGCCGA
GAAAGTATCCATCATGGCTGATGCAATGCGGCGGCTGCATACGCTTGATCCGGCTACCTGCCCATTCGAC
CACCAAGCGAAACATCGCATCGAGCGAGCACGTACTCGGATGGAAGCCGGTCTTGTCGATCAGGATGATC
TGGACGAAGAGCATCAGGGGCTCGCGCCAGCCGAACTGTTCGCCAGGCTCAAGGCGCGCATGCCCGACGG
CGAGGATCTCGTCGTGACCCATGGCGATGCCTGCTTGCCGAATATCATGGTGGAAAATGGCCGCTTTTCT
GGATTCATCGACTGTGGCCGGCTGGGTGTGGCGGACCGCTATCAGGACATAGCGTTGGCTACCCGTGATA
TTGCTGAAGAGCTTGGCGGCGAATGGGCTGACCGCTTCCTCGTGCTTTACGGTATCGCCGCTCCCGATTC
GCAGCGCATCGCCTTCTATCGCCTTCTTGACGAGTTCTTCTGAGCGGGACTCTGGGGTTCGAAATGACCG
ACCAAGCGACGCCCAACCTGCCATCACGAGATTTCGATTCCACCGCCGCCTTCTATGAAAGGTTGGGCTT
CGGAATCGTTTTCCGGGACGCCGGCTGGATGATCCTCCAGCGCGGGGATCTCATGCTGGAGTTCTTCGCC
CACCCCAACTTGTTTATTGCAGCTTATAATGGTTACAAATAAAGCAATAGCATCACAAATTTCACAAATA
AAGCATTTTTTTCACTGCATTCTAGTTGTGGTTTGTCCAAACTCATCAATGTATCTTATCATGTCTGTAT
ACCGTCGACCTCTAGCTAGAGCTTGGCGTAATCATGGTCATAGCTGTTTCCTGTGTGAAATTGTTATCCG
CTCACAATTCCACACAACATACGAGCCGGAAGCATAAAGTGTAAAGCCTGGGGTGCCTAATGAGTGAGCT
AACTCACATTAATTGCGTTGCGCTCACTGCCCGCTTTCCAGTCGGGAAACCTGTCGTGCCAGCTGCATTA
ATGAATCGGCCAACGCGCGGGGAGAGGCGGTTTGCGTATTGGGCGCTCTTCCGCTTCCTCGCTCACTGAC
TCGCTGCGCTCGGTCGTTCGGCTGCGGCGAGCGGTATCAGCTCACTCAAAGGCGGTAATACGGTTATCCA
CAGAATCAGGGGATAACGCAGGAAAGAACATGTGAGCAAAAGGCCAGCAAAAGGCCAGGAACCGTAAAAA
GGCCGCGTTGCTGGCGTTTTTCCATAGGCTCCGCCCCCCTGACGAGCATCACAAAAATCGACGCTCAAGT
CAGAGGTGGCGAAACCCGACAGGACTATAAAGATACCAGGCGTTTCCCCCTGGAAGCTCCCTCGTGCGCT
CTCCTGTTCCGACCCTGCCGCTTACCGGATACCTGTCCGCCTTTCTCCCTTCGGGAAGCGTGGCGCTTTC
TCATAGCTCACGCTGTAGGTATCTCAGTTCGGTGTAGGTCGTTCGCTCCAAGCTGGGCTGTGTGCACGAA
CCCCCCGTTCAGCCCGACCGCTGCGCCTTATCCGGTAACTATCGTCTTGAGTCCAACCCGGTAAGACACG
ACTTATCGCCACTGGCAGCAGCCACTGGTAACAGGATTAGCAGAGCGAGGTATGTAGGCGGTGCTACAGA
GTTCTTGAAGTGGTGGCCTAACTACGGCTACACTAGAAGAACAGTATTTGGTATCTGCGCTCTGCTGAAG
CCAGTTACCTTCGGAAAAAGAGTTGGTAGCTCTTGATCCGGCAAACAAACCACCGCTGGTAGCGGTTTTT
TTGTTTGCAAGCAGCAGATTACGCGCAGAAAAAAAGGATCTCAAGAAGATCCTTTGATCTTTTCTACGGG
GTCTGACGCTCAGTGGAACGAAAACTCACGTTAAGGGATTTTGGTCATGAGATTATCAAAAAGGATCTTC
ACCTAGATCCTTTTAAATTAAAAATGAAGTTTTAAATCAATCTAAAGTATATATGAGTAAACTTGGTCTG
ACAGTTACCAATGCTTAATCAGTGAGGCACCTATCTCAGCGATCTGTCTATTTCGTTCATCCATAGTTGC
CTGACTCCCCGTCGTGTAGATAACTACGATACGGGAGGGCTTACCATCTGGCCCCAGTGCTGCAATGATA
CCGCGAGACCCACGCTCACCGGCTCCAGATTTATCAGCAATAAACCAGCCAGCCGGAAGGGCCGAGCGCA
GAAGTGGTCCTGCAACTTTATCCGCCTCCATCCAGTCTATTAATTGTTGCCGGGAAGCTAGAGTAAGTAG
TTCGCCAGTTAATAGTTTGCGCAACGTTGTTGCCATTGCTACAGGCATCGTGGTGTCACGCTCGTCGTTT
GGTATGGCTTCATTCAGCTCCGGTTCCCAACGATCAAGGCGAGTTACATGATCCCCCATGTTGTGCAAAA
AAGCGGTTAGCTCCTTCGGTCCTCCGATCGTTGTCAGAAGTAAGTTGGCCGCAGTGTTATCACTCATGGT
TATGGCAGCACTGCATAATTCTCTTACTGTCATGCCATCCGTAAGATGCTTTTCTGTGACTGGTGAGTAC
TCAACCAAGTCATTCTGAGAATAGTGTATGCGGCGACCGAGTTGCTCTTGCCCGGCGTCAATACGGGATA
ATACCGCGCCACATAGCAGAACTTTAAAAGTGCTCATCATTGGAAAACGTTCTTCGGGGCGAAAACTCTC
AAGGATCTTACCGCTGTTGAGATCCAGTTCGATGTAACCCACTCGTGCACCCAACTGATCTTCAGCATCT
TTTACTTTCACCAGCGTTTCTGGGTGAGCAAAAACAGGAAGGCAAAATGCCGCAAAAAAGGGAATAAGGG
CGACACGGAAATGTTGAATACTCATACTCTTCCTTTTTCAATATTATTGAAGCATTTATCAGGGTTATTG
TCTCATGAGCGGATACATATTTGAATGTATTTAGAAAAATAAACAAATAGGGGTTCCGCGCACATTTCCC
CGAAAAGTGCCACCTGACGTC
