>Addgene plasmid #66377 | GPR84-Tango | depositor partial sequence | sequence record 113368 | GPR84
ATGTGGAATTCTTCAGACGCCAATTTTAGCTGCTACCACGAAAGCGTGCTGGGGTACCGATATGTCGCCG
TTTCTTGGGGCGTGGTGGTCGCCGTGACAGGTACCGTTGGGAATGTTCTCACCTTGTTGGCACTGGCAAT
CCAGCCGAAGCTGAGAACAAGGTTCAACCTGCTTATAGCCAACCTCACTCTGGCTGATCTGCTGTACTGC
ACTCTGCTGCAGCCTTTTTCTGTGGACACATACCTGCATTTGCACTGGCGGACAGGAGCCACATTTTGCC
GGGTGTTCGGCCTCTTGCTCTTCGCCTCCAACTCCGTGTCCATCTTGACACTTTGTCTTATCGCATTGGG
GCGCTACCTGCTTATTGCCCACCCCAAGCTGTTCCCCCAAGTCTTCTCTGCCAAAGGAATCGTCCTGGCA
CTTGTGTCAACTTGGGTCGTGGGGGTAGCGTCTTTCGCCCCACTGTGGCCTATCTACATTCTCGTGCCCG
TGGTCTGTACCTGTTCATTTGACAGGATTCGGGGCAGACCATACACAACAATCCTGATGGGCATCTACTT
TGTCCTTGGGCTTAGCTCCGTTGGTATCTTTTATTGTCTCATCCACAGACAAGTGAAACGGGCTGCCCAG
GCCCTTGACCAGTACAAACTGAGGCAGGCTTCTATTCACTCCAACCACGTGGCCCGCACAGATGAGGCAA
TGCCAGGCCGATTTCAGGAGCTCGACTCACGCCTTGCCAGCGGCGGGCCTTCCGAAGGAATCTCTTCCGA
ACCAGTATCAGCCGCGACAACCCAGACGCTTGAAGGAGACTCTTCTGAGGTCGGTGACCAGATTAACAGC
AAGCGAGCCAAACAGATGGCTGAGAAGAGCCCGCCTGAAGCCTCCGCTAAGGCCCAGCCCATTAAAGGCG
CCAGAAGGGCCCCCGACTCCTCCAGCGAGTTTGGTAAAGTGACACGCATGTGTTTCGCTGTCTTTCTCTG
CTTTGCTCTGAGTTATATCCCCTTCTTGCTTTTGAATATTCTGGACGCTAGAGTCCAGGCACCGCGCGTT
GTTCACATGCTGGCCGCAAACCTGACATGGCTGAACGGGTGCATCAACCCCGTCTTGTATGCAGCCATGA
ACCGGCAATTCAGGCAGGCCTATGGGTCTATTCTGAAGCGCGGACCCCGCTCTTTCCATCGCCTGCAC
