>Addgene plasmid #66377 | GPR84-Tango | addgene partial sequence | sequence record 118391 | CMV-F 5'-CGCAAATGGGCGGTAGGCGTG-3'
CTCTCTGGCTAACTAGAGAACCCACTGCTTACTGGCTTATCGAAATTAATACGACTCACTATAGGGAGAC
CCAAGCTGGCTAGCGTTTAAACTTAAGCTTGGTACCGAGCTCGGATCCACTAGTCCAGTGTGGTGGAATT
CTGCAGATATCCAGCACAGTGGCGGCCGCGCCACCATGAAGACGATCATCGCCCTGAGCTACATCTTCTG
CCTGGTATTCGCCGACTACAAGGACGATGATGACGCCAGCATCGATATGTGGAATTCTTCAGACGCCAAT
TTTAGCTGCTACCACGAAAGCGTGCTGGGGTACCGATATGTCGCCGTTTCTTGGGGCGTGGTGGTCGCCG
TGACAGGTACCGTTGGGAATGTTCTCACCTTGTTGGCACTGGCAATCCAGCCGAAGCTGAGAACAAGGTT
CAACCTGCTTATAGCCAACCTCACTCTGGCTGATCTGCTGTACTGCACTCTGCTGCAGCCTTTTTCTGTG
GACACATACCTGCATTTGCACTGGCGGACAGGAGCCACATTTTGCCGGGTGTTCGGCCTCTTGCTCTTCG
CCTCCAACTCCGTGTCCATCTTGACACTTTGTCTTATCGCATTGGGGCGCTACCTGCTTATTGCCCACCC
CAAGCTGTTCCCCCAAGTCTTCTCTGCCAAAGGAATCGTCCTGGCACTTGTGTCAACTTGGGTCGTGGGG
GTAGCGTCTTTCGCCCCACTGTGGCCTATCTACATTCTCGTGCCCGTGGTCTGTACCTGTTCATTTGACA
GGATTCGGGGCAGACCATACACAACAATCCTGATGGGCATCTACTTTGTCCTTGGGCTTAGCTCCGTTGG
TATCTTTTATTGTCTCATCCACAGACAAGTGAAACGGGCTGCCCAGGCCCTTGACCAGTACAAACTGAGG
CAGGCTTCTATTCACTCCAACCACGTGGCCCGCACAGATGAGGCAATGCC
