>Addgene plasmid #66377 | GPR84-Tango | addgene partial sequence | sequence record 118392 | Tet-R 5'-GGCGAGTTTACGGGTTGTTA-3'
CTCTAATGCGCTGTTAATCACTTTACTTTTATCTAATCTTAGCTGGAAGTACAGGTTCTCACCGGTCGAT
GAAGTGTCCTTGGCCAGGGAGGAGCTGGCGGTGGTGCAGGACTCATCTTGGGGACCCAGGCTGGGTGGGG
TGCGTCCACCGGTATCGATGTGCAGGCGATGGAAAGAGCGGGGTCCGCGCTTCAGAATAGACCCATAGGC
CTGCCTGAATTGCCGGTTCATGGCTGCATACAAGACGGGGTTGATGCACCCGTTCAGCCATGTCAGGTTT
GCGGCCAGCATGTGAACAACGCGCGGTGCCTGGACTCTAGCGTCCAGAATATTCAAAAGCAAGAAGGGGA
TATAACTCAGAGCAAAGCAGAGAAAGACAGCGAAACACATGCGTGTCACTTTACCAAACTCGCTGGAGGA
GTCGGGGGCCCTTCTGGCGCCTTTAATGGGCTGGGCCTTAGCGGAGGCTTCAGGCGGGCTCTTCTCAGCC
ATCTGTTTGGCTCGCTTGCTGTTAATCTGGTCACCGACCTCAGAAGAGTCTCCTTCAAGCGTCTGGGTTG
TCGCGGCTGATACTGGTTCGGAAGAGATTCCTTCGGAAGGCCCGCCGCTGGCAAGGCGTGAGTCGAGCTC
CTGAAATCGGCCTGGCATTGCCTCATCTGTGCGGGCCACGTGGTTGGAGTGAATAGAAGCCTGCCTCAGT
TTGTACTGGTCAAGGGCCTGGGCAGCCCGTTTCACTTGTCTGTGGATGAGACAATAAAAGATACCAACGG
AGCTAAGCCCAAGGACAAAGTAGATGCCCATCAGGATTGTTGTGTATGGTCTGCCCCGAATCCTGTCAAA
TGAACAGGTACAGACCACGGGCACGAGAATGTAGATAGGCCACAGTGGGGCGAAAGACGCTACCCCCACG
ACCCAAGTTGACACAAGTGCCAGGACGATTCCTTTGGCAGAGAAGACTTGGGGGAACAGCTTGGGGTGGG
CAATAA
