[The description below was written by a language model from this plasmid's Addgene catalogue record.]
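Description:
GPR84-Tango is a mammalian expression plasmid from the PRESTO-Tango collection, built on an "empty Tango" backbone of about 6.6 kb that was itself derived from pcDNA3.1(+). It is propagated in E. coli as a high-copy plasmid under ampicillin selection and carries a neomycin resistance marker, so transfected mammalian cells can be selected with G418. The payload is the human GPR84 coding sequence (about 1.2 kb), an understudied G protein-coupled receptor, cloned by restriction digestion with NotI at the 5′ end and expressed from the CMV promoter. The backbone supplies an N-terminal FLAG tag, which allows receptor expression to be detected.

The record shows that a tTA transcriptional activator sequence lies downstream of the receptor insert, consistent with the Tango principle described in the purpose field: transcriptional activation following arrestin translocation. In this type of assay, agonist-driven recruitment of arrestin to the receptor fusion leads to release of the tTA, which then drives a reporter gene, giving a G protein-independent readout of receptor activation. The record does not itemise the linker, protease cleavage site or other modules between the receptor and tTA, nor the reporter cell line used. The depositor notes that most vectors in this series carry an XbaI site rather than XhoI downstream of tTA, so the identity of the 3′ site in a given clone should be confirmed by sequencing. The plasmid was generated within the NIH Illuminating the Druggable Genome program and is intended for parallel ligand screening across the human GPCRome, including deorphanisation and pharmacological profiling of GPR84.
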