Addgene plasmid #66377: GPR84-Tango
Purpose: Expression of G protein-coupled receptors for PRESTO-Tango: parallel receptorome expression and screening via transcriptional output, with transcriptional activation following arrestin translocation
Depositing lab: Bryan Roth. Depositing organization: University of North Carolina at Chapel Hill. Publication: PRESTO-Tango as an open-source resource for interrogation of the druggable human GPCRome. Kroeze WK, Sassano MF, Huang XP, Lansu K, McCorvy JD, Giguere PM, Sciaky N, Roth BL. Nat Struct Mol Biol. 2015 May;22(5):362-9. doi: 10.1038/nsmb.3014. Epub 2015 Apr 20. PubMed 25895059.
Backbone
  Vector backbone: empty Tango
  Backbone size w/o insert (bp): 6632
  Vector type: Mammalian Expression
  Selectable markers: Neomycin (select with G418)
Growth in bacteria
  Bacterial resistance: Ampicillin, 100 μg/mL
  Growth temperature: 37°C
  Growth strain: DH5alpha
  Copy number: High Copy
Gene/Insert
  Gene/Insert name: GPR84
  Species: H. sapiens (human)
  Insert size (bp): 1188
  Entrez Gene: GPR84 (a.k.a. EX33, GPCR4)
  Promoter: CMV
  Tag / fusion protein: FLAG (N terminal on backbone)
  Cloning method: Restriction Enzyme; 5′ cloning site NotI (not destroyed); 3′ cloning site XhoI (unknown if destroyed)
  Sequencing primers: 5′ CMV-F; 3′ Tet-R
Terms and licenses: Academic/Nonprofit Terms; Industry Terms: Not Available to Industry
Depositor comments: Please note: Most of the PRESTO-Tango vectors do not contain the XhoI cut site downstream of the tTA sequence and instead carry an XbaI site. If you need to perform an XhoI digest we recommend sequencing with a forward primer at the C-terminus of tTA to determine which of the two sites is present. Suggested primer: 5-gagctccacttagacggcgagg-3. Original backbone was pcDNA3.1(+). These plasmids were generated as part of the Illuminating the Druggable Genome (IDG) program sponsored by the NIH Common Fund. The goal of this program is to identify, gather, and distribute information and resources for proteins that currently are not well-studied yet belong to commonly drug-targeted protein families: protein kinases, non-olfactory G-protein coupled receptors (GPCRs), and ion channels. The IDG program is designed to develop fundamental research tools for understudied proteins, elucidate their function, and disseminate the IDG-related resources and data to the greater scientific community.
How to cite: GPR84-Tango was a gift from Bryan Roth (Addgene plasmid # 66377 ; http://n2t.net/addgene:66377 ; RRID:Addgene_66377)
